Addgene plasmid #66405: HTR1B-Tango
Purpose: Expression of G protein-coupled receptors for PRESTO-Tango: parallel receptorome expression and screening via transcriptional output, with transcriptional activation following arrestin translocation
Depositing lab: Bryan Roth. Depositing organization: University of North Carolina at Chapel Hill. Publication: PRESTO-Tango as an open-source resource for interrogation of the druggable human GPCRome. Kroeze WK, Sassano MF, Huang XP, Lansu K, McCorvy JD, Giguere PM, Sciaky N, Roth BL. Nat Struct Mol Biol. 2015 May;22(5):362-9. doi: 10.1038/nsmb.3014. Epub 2015 Apr 20. PubMed 25895059.
Backbone
  Vector backbone: empty Tango
  Backbone size w/o insert (bp): 6632
  Vector type: Mammalian Expression
  Selectable markers: Neomycin (select with G418)
Growth in bacteria
  Bacterial resistance: Ampicillin, 100 μg/mL
  Growth temperature: 37°C
  Growth strain: DH5alpha
  Copy number: High Copy
Gene/Insert
  Gene/Insert name: HTR1B
  Species: H. sapiens (human)
  Insert size (bp): 1170
  Entrez Gene: HTR1B (a.k.a. 5-HT-1B, 5-HT-1D-beta, 5-HT1B, 5-HT1DB, HTR1D2, HTR1DB, S12)
  Promoter: CMV
  Tag / fusion protein: FLAG (N terminal on backbone)
  Cloning method: Restriction Enzyme; 5′ cloning site NotI (not destroyed); 3′ cloning site XhoI (unknown if destroyed)
  Sequencing primers: 5′ CMV-F; 3′ Tet-R
Terms and licenses: Academic/Nonprofit Terms; Industry Terms: Not Available to Industry
Depositor comments: Please note: Most of the PRESTO-Tango vectors do not contain the XhoI cut site downstream of the tTA sequence and instead carry an XbaI site. If you need to perform an XhoI digest we recommend sequencing with a forward primer at the C-terminus of tTA to determine which of the two sites is present. Suggested primer: 5-gagctccacttagacggcgagg-3. Original backbone was pcDNA3.1(+). These plasmids were generated as part of the Illuminating the Druggable Genome (IDG) program sponsored by the NIH Common Fund. The goal of this program is to identify, gather, and distribute information and resources for proteins that currently are not well-studied yet belong to commonly drug-targeted protein families: protein kinases, non-olfactory G-protein coupled receptors (GPCRs), and ion channels. The IDG program is designed to develop fundamental research tools for understudied proteins, elucidate their function, and disseminate the IDG-related resources and data to the greater scientific community.
How to cite: HTR1B-Tango was a gift from Bryan Roth (Addgene plasmid # 66405 ; http://n2t.net/addgene:66405 ; RRID:Addgene_66405)
