[The description below was written by a language model from this plasmid's Addgene catalogue record and pLannotate feature annotations shown in this document.]
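Description:
HTR1B-Tango is a mammalian expression plasmid from the PRESTO-Tango collection, built on an "empty Tango" backbone that the record says derives from pcDNA3.1(+). It is propagated in E. coli as a high-copy plasmid through a ColE1/pUC-type origin with ampicillin selection (AmpR under its own bla promoter). It also carries an f1 origin. For selection in mammalian cells, an SV40 promoter drives a neomycin resistance gene (G418) followed by the SV40 polyadenylation signal. The sequenced record is about 7.8 kb, consistent with the stated backbone plus a 1,170 bp insert.

The payload is a single open reading frame expressed from the CMV enhancer/promoter and terminated by the bGH poly(A) signal. It begins with an N-terminal FLAG epitope supplied by the backbone, followed by the human HTR1B coding sequence, which encodes the serotonin 5-HT1B receptor, a G protein-coupled receptor. Downstream of the receptor, the annotation shows TetR and the VP16 activation domain, which together make up the tetracycline transactivator tTA mentioned in the depositor comments. The short stretch between the receptor and TetR is not annotated, so the record does not state what linker or cleavage elements lie there. A T7 promoter sits upstream of the insert. The small HIV-1 LTR, ble and lacI fragments are probably incidental annotation matches.

As the stated purpose describes, the plasmid serves in a transcriptional-output assay in which receptor activation is read out by transcriptional activation following arrestin translocation. This allows parallel ligand screening across the GPCRome. Depositor notes warn that the site downstream of tTA may be XbaI rather than XhoI.
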