Features (pLannotate 1.2.2; 23 found; start..end, strand, type, name):
      1..380     +  enhancer       CMV enhancer: human cytomegalovirus immediate early enhancer
    381..584     +  promoter       CMV promoter: human cytomegalovirus (CMV) immediate early promoter
    580..613     +  LTR            5' LTR (truncated) (fragment): truncated 5' long terminal repeat (LTR) from HIV-1
    629..647     +  promoter       T7 promoter: promoter for bacteriophage T7 RNA polymerase
    806..826     +  CDS            3xFLAG (fragment): three tandem FLAG® epitope tags
    839..2008    +  CDS            HTR1B: 5HT1B_HUMAN - Also known as HTR1DB. Experimental evidence at protein level: Swiss-Prot protein existence level 1. G-protein coupled receptor for 5-hydroxytryptamine (serotonin). Also functions as a receptor for ergot alkaloid derivatives, various anxiolytic and antidepressant drugs and other psychoactive substances, such as lysergic acid diethylamide (LSD). Ligand binding causes a conformation change that triggers signaling via guanine nucleotide-binding proteins (G proteins) and modulates the activity of down-stream effectors, such as adenylate cyclase. Signaling inhibits adenylate cyclase ac
   2129..2742    +  CDS            TetR (fragment): tetracycline repressor TetR; tetR from transposon Tn10; TetR binds to the tetracycline operator tetO to inhibit transcription. This inhibition can be relieved by adding tetracycline or doxycycline.
   2894..3127    +  CDS            VP16 AD: transcriptional activation domain of herpes simplex virus protein VP16 (Triezenberg et al., 1988; Cousens et al., 1989); UL48
   3168..3392    +  polyA_signal   bGH poly(A) signal: bovine growth hormone polyadenylation signal
   3396..3417    +  promoter       SV40 promoter (fragment): SV40 enhancer and early promoter
   3438..3866    +  rep_origin     f1 ori (sequence partly withheld): f1 bacteriophage origin of replication; arrow indicates direction of (+) strand synthesis
   3880..4209    +  promoter       SV40 promoter: SV40 enhancer and early promoter
   4276..5067    +  CDS            neo: KKA2_KLEPN - Also known as kan, nptII. Experimental evidence at protein level: Swiss-Prot protein existence level 1. Resistance to kanamycin, neomycin, paromomycin, ribostamycin, butirosin and gentamicin B. From Klebsiella pneumoniae.
   5091..5249    +  CDS            ble (fragment): BLE_KLEPN - Experimental evidence at protein level: Swiss-Prot protein existence level 1. Binding protein with a strong affinity to the bleomycin family of antibiotics. Binds to CL990; an antimitotic-antibiotic compound. From Klebsiella pneumoniae.
   5244..5365    +  polyA_signal   SV40 poly(A) signal: SV40 polyadenylation signal
   5438..5454    -  protein_bind   lac operator: The lac repressor binds to the lac operator to inhibit transcription in E. coli. This inhibition can be relieved by adding lactose or isopropyl-β-D-thiogalactopyranoside (IPTG). lac repressor encoded by lacI
   5462..5492    -  promoter       lac promoter: promoter for the E. coli lac operon
   5507..5528    -  protein_bind   CAP binding site: CAP binding activates transcription in the presence of cAMP. E. coli catabolite activator protein
   5541..5633    -  CDS            lacI (fragment): lac repressor; lacI; The lac repressor binds to the lac operator to inhibit transcription in E. coli. This inhibition can be relieved by adding lactose or isopropyl-β-D-thiogalactopyranoside (IPTG).
   5816..6404    -  rep_origin     ori: high-copy-number ColE1/pMB1/pBR322/pUC origin of replication
   6575..7435    -  CDS            AmpR: β-lactamase; bla; confers resistance to ampicillin, carbenicillin, and related antibiotics
   7436..7540    -  promoter       AmpR promoter: bla
   7599..7651    -  misc_feature   bom (fragment): basis of mobility region from pBR322
>Addgene plasmid #66405 | HTR1B-Tango | addgene full sequence | sequence record 347879 | Addgene NGS Result
GACATTGATTATTGACTAGTTATTAATAGTAATCAATTACGGGGTCATTAGTTCATAGCCCATATATGGA
GTTCCGCGTTACATAACTTACGGTAAATGGCCCGCCTGGCTGACCGCCCAACGACCCCCGCCCATTGACG
TCAATAATGACGTATGTTCCCATAGTAACGCCAATAGGGACTTTCCATTGACGTCAATGGGTGGAGTATT
TACGGTAAACTGCCCACTTGGCAGTACATCAAGTGTATCATATGCCAAGTACGCCCCCTATTGACGTCAA
TGACGGTAAATGGCCCGCCTGGCATTATGCCCAGTACATGACCTTATGGGACTTTCCTACTTGGCAGTAC
ATCTACGTATTAGTCATCGCTATTACCATGGTGATGCGGTTTTGGCAGTACATCAATGGGCGTGGATAGC
GGTTTGACTCACGGGGATTTCCAAGTCTCCACCCCATTGACGTCAATGGGAGTTTGTTTTGGCACCAAAA
TCAACGGGACTTTCCAAAATGTCGTAACAACTCCGCCCCATTGACGCAAATGGGCGGTAGGCGTGTACGG
TGGGAGGTCTATATAAGCAGAGCTCTCTGGCTAACTAGAGAACCCACTGCTTACTGGCTTATCGAAATTA
ATACGACTCACTATAGGGAGACCCAAGCTGGCTAGCGTTTAAACTTAAGCTTGGTACCGAGCTCGGATCC
ACTAGTCCAGTGTGGTGGAATTCTGCAGATATCCAGCACAGTGGCGGCCGCGCCACCATGAAGACGATCA
TCGCCCTGAGCTACATCTTCTGCCTGGTATTCGCCGACTACAAGGACGATGATGACGCCAGCATCGATAT
GGAGGAGCCTGGCGCTCAATGCGCTCCACCTCCCCCTGCTGGGTCTGAGACTTGGGTGCCACAGGCTAAT
CTGTCAAGTGCACCAAGCCAGAACTGCTCCGCAAAGGATTACATATATCAAGACAGTATAAGTCTGCCTT
GGAAAGTGCTTCTCGTGATGCTTCTCGCCCTGATCACCTTGGCCACAACACTCTCTAACGCCTTCGTTAT
AGCAACCGTGTATCGAACTCGGAAGTTGCATACCCCCGCCAATTATTTGATTGCCTCCCTGGCCGTGACC
GATCTTCTGGTTTCAATCCTGGTCATGCCGATCTCAACTATGTACACCGTGACTGGCCGATGGACACTTG
GGCAGGTGGTGTGCGACTTCTGGTTGAGCTCAGACATCACCTGCTGTACCGCCTCTATTCTCCACCTGTG
CGTCATTGCTCTGGATAGGTACTGGGCCATCACCGACGCCGTTGAGTATAGCGCTAAGCGGACCCCTAAA
AGGGCCGCCGTGATGATTGCCTTGGTGTGGGTCTTCAGCATTTCAATCTCTCTCCCACCGTTTTTCTGGA
GACAGGCTAAAGCAGAAGAGGAGGTCTCCGAATGTGTGGTCAACACCGACCATATACTGTACACTGTATA
CTCAACCGTCGGCGCCTTCTACTTTCCTACCCTCCTCCTGATAGCACTCTACGGCCGGATCTATGTTGAG
GCAAGAAGCCGGATCTTGAAGCAGACGCCCAACCGAACAGGCAAACGCCTCACAAGGGCTCAACTCATCA
CAGATTCACCCGGCTCAACAAGCTCCGTTACCTCAATCAATTCTCGGGTCCCCGATGTCCCGAGCGAGTC
CGGTTCTCCTGTATACGTGAACCAGGTTAAGGTGCGCGTATCTGACGCCTTGCTTGAAAAGAAAAAATTG
ATGGCCGCACGCGAAAGGAAAGCCACAAAGACTCTCGGTATTATCCTCGGAGCCTTTATTGTGTGTTGGC
TGCCTTTTTTCATTATCAGCCTGGTGATGCCTATCTGCAAAGATGCGTGCTGGTTCCACCTCGCTATCTT
CGATTTTTTTACTTGGCTGGGGTACCTGAACTCTTTGATCAATCCCATTATTTATACAATGTCTAACGAA
GACTTTAAGCAGGCATTCCATAAGTTGATTCGGTTCAAGTGTACATCAATCGATACCGGTGGACGCACCC
CACCCAGCCTGGGTCCCCAAGATGAGTCCTGCACCACCGCCAGCTCCTCCCTGGCCAAGGACACTTCATC
GACCGGTGAGAACCTGTACTTCCAGCTAAGATTAGATAAAAGTAAAGTGATTAACAGCGCATTAGAGCTG
CTTAATGAGGTCGGAATCGAAGGTTTAACAACCCGTAAACTCGCCCAGAAGCTAGGTGTAGAGCAGCCTA
CATTGTATTGGCATGTAAAAAATAAGCGGGCTTTGCTCGACGCCTTAGCCATTGAGATGTTAGATAGGCA
CCATACTCACTTTTGCCCTTTAGAAGGGGAAAGCTGGCAAGATTTTTTACGTAATAACGCTAAAAGTTTT
AGATGTGCTTTACTAAGTCATCGCGATGGAGCAAAAGTACATTTAGGTACACGGCCTACAGAAAAACAGT
ATGAAACTCTCGAAAATCAATTAGCCTTTTTATGCCAACAAGGTTTTTCACTAGAGAATGCATTATATGC
ACTCAGCGCTGTGGGGCATTTTACTTTAGGTTGCGTATTGGAAGATCAAGAGCATCAAGTCGCTAAAGAA
GAAAGGGAAACACCTACTACTGATAGTATGCCGCCATTATTACGACAAGCTATCGAATTATTTGATCACC
AAGGTGCAGAGCCAGCCTTCTTATTCGGCCTTGAATTGATCATATGCGGATTAGAAAAACAACTTAAATG
TGAAAGTGGGTCCGCGTACAGCCGCGCGCGTACGAAAAACAATTACGGGTCTACCATCGAGGGCCTGCTC
GATCTCCCGGACGACGACGCCCCCGAAGAGGCGGGGCTGGCGGCTCCGCGCCTGTCCTTTCTCCCCGCGG
GACACACGCGCAGACTGTCGACGGCCCCCCCGACCGATGTCAGCCTGGGGGACGAGCTCCACTTAGACGG
CGAGGACGTGGCGATGGCGCATGCCGACGCGCTAGACGATTTCGATCTGGACATGTTGGGGGACGGGGAT
TCCCCGGGTCCGGGATTTACCCCCCACGACTCCGCCCCCTACGGCGCTCTGGATATGGCCGACTTCGAGT
TTGAGCAGATGTTTACCGATGCCCTTGGAATTGACGAGTACGGTGGGTAGTCTAGAGGGCCCGTTTAAAC
CCGCTGATCAGCCTCGACTGTGCCTTCTAGTTGCCAGCCATCTGTTGTTTGCCCCTCCCCCGTGCCTTCC
TTGACCCTGGAAGGTGCCACTCCCACTGTCCTTTCCTAATAAAATGAGGAAATTGCATCGCATTGTCTGA
GTAGGTGTCATTCTATTCTGGGGGGTGGGGTGGGGCAGGACAGCAAGGGGGAGGATTGGGAAGACAATAG
CAGGCATGCTGGGGATGCGGTGGGCTCTATGGCTTCTGAGGCGGAAAGAACCAGCTGGGGCTCTAGGGGG
TATCCCC
[124 nt withheld, positions 3438-3561]
C
[91 nt withheld, positions 3563-3653]
A
[49 nt withheld, positions 3655-3703]
CCTTTGACGTTGGAGTCCACGTTCTTT
[37 nt withheld, positions 3731-3767]
ACCCTATCTCGGTCTATTCTTTTGATTTATAAGGGATTTTGCCGATTTCGGCCTATTGGTTAAAAAATGA
GCTGATTTAACAAAAATTTAACGCGAATTAATTCTGTGGAATGTGTGTCAGTTAGGGTGTGGAAAGTCCC
CAGGCTCCCCAGCAGGCAGAAGTATGCAAAGCATGCATCTCAATTAGTCAGCAACCAGGTGTGGAAAGTC
CCCAGGCTCCCCAGCAGGCAGAAGTATGCAAAGCATGCATCTCAATTAGTCAGCAACCATAGTCCCGCCC
CTAACTCCGCCCATCCCGCCCCTAACTCCGCCCAGTTCCGCCCATTCTCCGCCCCATGGCTGACTAATTT
TTTTTATTTATGCAGAGGCCGAGGCCGCCTCTGCCTCTGAGCTATTCCAGAAGTAGTGAGGAGGCTTTTT
TGGAGGCCTAGGCTTTTGCAAAAAGCTCCCGGGAGCTTGTATATCCATTTTCGGATCTGATCAAGAGACA
GGATGAGGATCGTTTCGCATGATTGAACAAGATGGATTGCACGCAGGTTCTCCGGCCGCTTGGGTGGAGA
GGCTATTCGGCTATGACTGGGCACAACAGACAATCGGCTGCTCTGATGCCGCCGTGTTCCGGCTGTCAGC
GCAGGGGCGCCCGGTTCTTTTTGTCAAGACCGACCTGTCCGGTGCCCTGAATGAACTGCAGGACGAGGCA
GCGCGGCTATCGTGGCTGGCCACGACGGGCGTTCCTTGCGCAGCTGTGCTCGACGTTGTCACTGAAGCGG
GAAGGGACTGGCTGCTATTGGGCGAAGTGCCGGGGCAGGATCTCCTGTCATCTCACCTTGCTCCTGCCGA
GAAAGTATCCATCATGGCTGATGCAATGCGGCGGCTGCATACGCTTGATCCGGCTACCTGCCCATTCGAC
CACCAAGCGAAACATCGCATCGAGCGAGCACGTACTCGGATGGAAGCCGGTCTTGTCGATCAGGATGATC
TGGACGAAGAGCATCAGGGGCTCGCGCCAGCCGAACTGTTCGCCAGGCTCAAGGCGCGCATGCCCGACGG
CGAGGATCTCGTCGTGACCCATGGCGATGCCTGCTTGCCGAATATCATGGTGGAAAATGGCCGCTTTTCT
GGATTCATCGACTGTGGCCGGCTGGGTGTGGCGGACCGCTATCAGGACATAGCGTTGGCTACCCGTGATA
TTGCTGAAGAGCTTGGCGGCGAATGGGCTGACCGCTTCCTCGTGCTTTACGGTATCGCCGCTCCCGATTC
GCAGCGCATCGCCTTCTATCGCCTTCTTGACGAGTTCTTCTGAGCGGGACTCTGGGGTTCGAAATGACCG
ACCAAGCGACGCCCAACCTGCCATCACGAGATTTCGATTCCACCGCCGCCTTCTATGAAAGGTTGGGCTT
CGGAATCGTTTTCCGGGACGCCGGCTGGATGATCCTCCAGCGCGGGGATCTCATGCTGGAGTTCTTCGCC
CACCCCAACTTGTTTATTGCAGCTTATAATGGTTACAAATAAAGCAATAGCATCACAAATTTCACAAATA
AAGCATTTTTTTCACTGCATTCTAGTTGTGGTTTGTCCAAACTCATCAATGTATCTTATCATGTCTGTAT
ACCGTCGACCTCTAGCTAGAGCTTGGCGTAATCATGGTCATAGCTGTTTCCTGTGTGAAATTGTTATCCG
CTCACAATTCCACACAACATACGAGCCGGAAGCATAAAGTGTAAAGCCTGGGGTGCCTAATGAGTGAGCT
AACTCACATTAATTGCGTTGCGCTCACTGCCCGCTTTCCAGTCGGGAAACCTGTCGTGCCAGCTGCATTA
ATGAATCGGCCAACGCGCGGGGAGAGGCGGTTTGCGTATTGGGCGCTCTTCCGCTTCCTCGCTCACTGAC
TCGCTGCGCTCGGTCGTTCGGCTGCGGCGAGCGGTATCAGCTCACTCAAAGGCGGTAATACGGTTATCCA
CAGAATCAGGGGATAACGCAGGAAAGAACATGTGAGCAAAAGGCCAGCAAAAGGCCAGGAACCGTAAAAA
GGCCGCGTTGCTGGCGTTTTTCCATAGGCTCCGCCCCCCTGACGAGCATCACAAAAATCGACGCTCAAGT
CAGAGGTGGCGAAACCCGACAGGACTATAAAGATACCAGGCGTTTCCCCCTGGAAGCTCCCTCGTGCGCT
CTCCTGTTCCGACCCTGCCGCTTACCGGATACCTGTCCGCCTTTCTCCCTTCGGGAAGCGTGGCGCTTTC
TCATAGCTCACGCTGTAGGTATCTCAGTTCGGTGTAGGTCGTTCGCTCCAAGCTGGGCTGTGTGCACGAA
CCCCCCGTTCAGCCCGACCGCTGCGCCTTATCCGGTAACTATCGTCTTGAGTCCAACCCGGTAAGACACG
ACTTATCGCCACTGGCAGCAGCCACTGGTAACAGGATTAGCAGAGCGAGGTATGTAGGCGGTGCTACAGA
GTTCTTGAAGTGGTGGCCTAACTACGGCTACACTAGAAGAACAGTATTTGGTATCTGCGCTCTGCTGAAG
CCAGTTACCTTCGGAAAAAGAGTTGGTAGCTCTTGATCCGGCAAACAAACCACCGCTGGTAGCGGTGGTT
TTTTTGTTTGCAAGCAGCAGATTACGCGCAGAAAAAAAGGATCTCAAGAAGATCCTTTGATCTTTTCTAC
GGGGTCTGACGCTCAGTGGAACGAAAACTCACGTTAAGGGATTTTGGTCATGAGATTATCAAAAAGGATC
TTCACCTAGATCCTTTTAAATTAAAAATGAAGTTTTAAATCAATCTAAAGTATATATGAGTAAACTTGGT
CTGACAGTTACCAATGCTTAATCAGTGAGGCACCTATCTCAGCGATCTGTCTATTTCGTTCATCCATAGT
TGCCTGACTCCCCGTCGTGTAGATAACTACGATACGGGAGGGCTTACCATCTGGCCCCAGTGCTGCAATG
ATACCGCGAGACCCACGCTCACCGGCTCCAGATTTATCAGCAATAAACCAGCCAGCCGGAAGGGCCGAGC
GCAGAAGTGGTCCTGCAACTTTATCCGCCTCCATCCAGTCTATTAATTGTTGCCGGGAAGCTAGAGTAAG
TAGTTCGCCAGTTAATAGTTTGCGCAACGTTGTTGCCATTGCTACAGGCATCGTGGTGTCACGCTCGTCG
TTTGGTATGGCTTCATTCAGCTCCGGTTCCCAACGATCAAGGCGAGTTACATGATCCCCCATGTTGTGCA
AAAAAGCGGTTAGCTCCTTCGGTCCTCCGATCGTTGTCAGAAGTAAGTTGGCCGCAGTGTTATCACTCAT
GGTTATGGCAGCACTGCATAATTCTCTTACTGTCATGCCATCCGTAAGATGCTTTTCTGTGACTGGTGAG
TACTCAACCAAGTCATTCTGAGAATAGTGTATGCGGCGACCGAGTTGCTCTTGCCCGGCGTCAATACGGG
ATAATACCGCGCCACATAGCAGAACTTTAAAAGTGCTCATCATTGGAAAACGTTCTTCGGGGCGAAAACT
CTCAAGGATCTTACCGCTGTTGAGATCCAGTTCGATGTAACCCACTCGTGCACCCAACTGATCTTCAGCA
TCTTTTACTTTCACCAGCGTTTCTGGGTGAGCAAAAACAGGAAGGCAAAATGCCGCAAAAAAGGGAATAA
GGGCGACACGGAAATGTTGAATACTCATACTCTTCCTTTTTCAATATTATTGAAGCATTTATCAGGGTTA
TTGTCTCATGAGCGGATACATATTTGAATGTATTTAGAAAAATAAACAAATAGGGGTTCCGCGCACATTT
CCCCGAAAAGTGCCACCTGACGTCGACGGATCGGGAGATCTCCCGATCCCCTATGGTGCACTCTCAGTAC
AATCTGCTCTGATGCCGCATAGTTAAGCCAGTATCTGCTCCCTGCTTGTGTGTTGGAGGTCGCTGAGTAG
TGCGCGAGCAAAATTTAAGCTACAACAAGGCAAGGCTTGACCGACAATTGCATGAAGAATCTGCTTAGGG
TTAGGCGTTTTGCGCTGCTTCGCGATGTACGGGCCAGATATACGCGTT
