>Addgene plasmid #66405 | HTR1B-Tango | depositor partial sequence | sequence record 113423 | empty Tango
GACGGATCGGGAGATCTCCCGATCCCCTATGGTGCACTCTCAGTACAATCTGCTCTGATGCCGCATAGTT
AAGCCAGTATCTGCTCCCTGCTTGTGTGTTGGAGGTCGCTGAGTAGTGCGCGAGCAAAATTTAAGCTACA
ACAAGGCAAGGCTTGACCGACAATTGCATGAAGAATCTGCTTAGGGTTAGGCGTTTTGCGCTGCTTCGCG
ATGTACGGGCCAGATATACGCGTTGACATTGATTATTGACTAGTTATTAATAGTAATCAATTACGGGGTC
ATTAGTTCATAGCCCATATATGGAGTTCCGCGTTACATAACTTACGGTAAATGGCCCGCCTGGCTGACCG
CCCAACGACCCCCGCCCATTGACGTCAATAATGACGTATGTTCCCATAGTAACGCCAATAGGGACTTTCC
ATTGACGTCAATGGGTGGAGTATTTACGGTAAACTGCCCACTTGGCAGTACATCAAGTGTATCATATGCC
AAGTACGCCCCCTATTGACGTCAATGACGGTAAATGGCCCGCCTGGCATTATGCCCAGTACATGACCTTA
TGGGACTTTCCTACTTGGCAGTACATCTACGTATTAGTCATCGCTATTACCATGGTGATGCGGTTTTGGC
AGTACATCAATGGGCGTGGATAGCGGTTTGACTCACGGGGATTTCCAAGTCTCCACCCCATTGACGTCAA
TGGGAGTTTGTTTTGGCACCAAAATCAACGGGACTTTCCAAAATGTCGTAACAACTCCGCCCCATTGACG
CAAATGGGCGGTAGGCGTGTACGGTGGGAGGTCTATATAAGCAGAGCTCTCTGGCTAACTAGAGAACCCA
CTGCTTACTGGCTTATCGAAATTAATACGACTCACTATAGGGAGACCCAAGCTGGCTAGCGTTTAAACTT
AAGCTTGGTACCGAGCTCGGATCCACTAGTCCAGTGTGGTGGAATTCTGCAGATATCCAGCACAGTGGCG
GCCGCGCCACCATGAAGACGATCATCGCCCTGAGCTACATCTTCTGCCTGGTATTCGCCGACTACAAGGA
CGATGATGACGCCAGCATCGATACCGGTGGACGCACCCCACCCAGCCTGGGTCCCCAAGATGAGTCCTGC
ACCACCGCCAGCTCCTCCCTGGCCAAGGACACTTCATCGACCGGTGAGAACCTGTACTTCCAGCTAAGAT
TAGATAAAAGTAAAGTGATTAACAGCGCATTAGAGCTGCTTAATGAGGTCGGAATCGAAGGTTTAACAAC
CCGTAAACTCGCCCAGAAGCTAGGTGTAGAGCAGCCTACATTGTATTGGCATGTAAAAAATAAGCGGGCT
TTGCTCGACGCCTTAGCCATTGAGATGTTAGATAGGCACCATACTCACTTTTGCCCTTTAGAAGGGGAAA
GCTGGCAAGATTTTTTACGTAATAACGCTAAAAGTTTTAGATGTGCTTTACTAAGTCATCGCGATGGAGC
AAAAGTACATTTAGGTACACGGCCTACAGAAAAACAGTATGAAACTCTCGAAAATCAATTAGCCTTTTTA
TGCCAACAAGGTTTTTCACTAGAGAATGCATTATATGCACTCAGCGCTGTGGGGCATTTTACTTTAGGTT
GCGTATTGGAAGATCAAGAGCATCAAGTCGCTAAAGAAGAAAGGGAAACACCTACTACTGATAGTATGCC
GCCATTATTACGACAAGCTATCGAATTATTTGATCACCAAGGTGCAGAGCCAGCCTTCTTATTCGGCCTT
GAATTGATCATATGCGGATTAGAAAAACAACTTAAATGTGAAAGTGGGTCCGCGTACAGCCGCGCGCGTA
CGAAAAACAATTACGGGTCTACCATCGAGGGCCTGCTCGATCTCCCGGACGACGACGCCCCCGAAGAGGC
GGGGCTGGCGGCTCCGCGCCTGTCCTTTCTCCCCGCGGGACACACGCGCAGACTGTCGACGGCCCCCCCG
ACCGATGTCAGCCTGGGGGACGAGCTCCACTTAGACGGCGAGGACGTGGCGATGGCGCATGCCGACGCGC
TAGACGATTTCGATCTGGACATGTTGGGGGACGGGGATTCCCCGGGTCCGGGATTTACCCCCCACGACTC
CGCCCCCTACGGCGCTCTGGATATGGCCGACTTCGAGTTTGAGCAGATGTTTACCGATGCCCTTGGAATT
GACGAGTACGGTGGGTAGCTCGAGTCTAGAGGGCCCGTTTAAACCCGCTGATCAGCCTCGACTGTGCCTT
CTAGTTGCCAGCCATCTGTTGTTTGCCCCTCCCCCGTGCCTTCCTTGACCCTGGAAGGTGCCACTCCCAC
TGTCCTTTCCTAATAAAATGAGGAAATTGCATCGCATTGTCTGAGTAGGTGTCATTCTATTCTGGGGGGT
GGGGTGGGGCAGGACAGCAAGGGGGAGGATTGGGAAGACAATAGCAGGCATGCTGGGGATGCGGTGGGCT
CTATGGCTTCTGAGGCGGAAAGAACCAGCTGGGGCTCTAGGGGGTATCCCC
[124 nt withheld, positions 2502-2625]
C
[91 nt withheld, positions 2627-2717]
A
[49 nt withheld, positions 2719-2767]
CCTTTGACGTTGGAGTCCACGTTCTTT
[37 nt withheld, positions 2795-2831]
ACCCTATCTCGGTCTATTCTTTTGATTTATAAGGGATTTTGCCGATTTCGGCCTATTGGTTAAAAAATGA
GCTGATTTAACAAAAATTTAACGCGAATTAATTCTGTGGAATGTGTGTCAGTTAGGGTGTGGAAAGTCCC
CAGGCTCCCCAGCAGGCAGAAGTATGCAAAGCATGCATCTCAATTAGTCAGCAACCAGGTGTGGAAAGTC
CCCAGGCTCCCCAGCAGGCAGAAGTATGCAAAGCATGCATCTCAATTAGTCAGCAACCATAGTCCCGCCC
CTAACTCCGCCCATCCCGCCCCTAACTCCGCCCAGTTCCGCCCATTCTCCGCCCCATGGCTGACTAATTT
TTTTTATTTATGCAGAGGCCGAGGCCGCCTCTGCCTCTGAGCTATTCCAGAAGTAGTGAGGAGGCTTTTT
TGGAGGCCTAGGCTTTTGCAAAAAGCTCCCGGGAGCTTGTATATCCATTTTCGGATCTGATCAAGAGACA
GGATGAGGATCGTTTCGCATGATTGAACAAGATGGATTGCACGCAGGTTCTCCGGCCGCTTGGGTGGAGA
GGCTATTCGGCTATGACTGGGCACAACAGACAATCGGCTGCTCTGATGCCGCCGTGTTCCGGCTGTCAGC
GCAGGGGCGCCCGGTTCTTTTTGTCAAGACCGACCTGTCCGGTGCCCTGAATGAACTGCAGGACGAGGCA
GCGCGGCTATCGTGGCTGGCCACGACGGGCGTTCCTTGCGCAGCTGTGCTCGACGTTGTCACTGAAGCGG
GAAGGGACTGGCTGCTATTGGGCGAAGTGCCGGGGCAGGATCTCCTGTCATCTCACCTTGCTCCTGCCGA
GAAAGTATCCATCATGGCTGATGCAATGCGGCGGCTGCATACGCTTGATCCGGCTACCTGCCCATTCGAC
CACCAAGCGAAACATCGCATCGAGCGAGCACGTACTCGGATGGAAGCCGGTCTTGTCGATCAGGATGATC
TGGACGAAGAGCATCAGGGGCTCGCGCCAGCCGAACTGTTCGCCAGGCTCAAGGCGCGCATGCCCGACGG
CGAGGATCTCGTCGTGACCCATGGCGATGCCTGCTTGCCGAATATCATGGTGGAAAATGGCCGCTTTTCT
GGATTCATCGACTGTGGCCGGCTGGGTGTGGCGGACCGCTATCAGGACATAGCGTTGGCTACCCGTGATA
TTGCTGAAGAGCTTGGCGGCGAATGGGCTGACCGCTTCCTCGTGCTTTACGGTATCGCCGCTCCCGATTC
GCAGCGCATCGCCTTCTATCGCCTTCTTGACGAGTTCTTCTGAGCGGGACTCTGGGGTTCGAAATGACCG
ACCAAGCGACGCCCAACCTGCCATCACGAGATTTCGATTCCACCGCCGCCTTCTATGAAAGGTTGGGCTT
CGGAATCGTTTTCCGGGACGCCGGCTGGATGATCCTCCAGCGCGGGGATCTCATGCTGGAGTTCTTCGCC
CACCCCAACTTGTTTATTGCAGCTTATAATGGTTACAAATAAAGCAATAGCATCACAAATTTCACAAATA
AAGCATTTTTTTCACTGCATTCTAGTTGTGGTTTGTCCAAACTCATCAATGTATCTTATCATGTCTGTAT
ACCGTCGACCTCTAGCTAGAGCTTGGCGTAATCATGGTCATAGCTGTTTCCTGTGTGAAATTGTTATCCG
CTCACAATTCCACACAACATACGAGCCGGAAGCATAAAGTGTAAAGCCTGGGGTGCCTAATGAGTGAGCT
AACTCACATTAATTGCGTTGCGCTCACTGCCCGCTTTCCAGTCGGGAAACCTGTCGTGCCAGCTGCATTA
ATGAATCGGCCAACGCGCGGGGAGAGGCGGTTTGCGTATTGGGCGCTCTTCCGCTTCCTCGCTCACTGAC
TCGCTGCGCTCGGTCGTTCGGCTGCGGCGAGCGGTATCAGCTCACTCAAAGGCGGTAATACGGTTATCCA
CAGAATCAGGGGATAACGCAGGAAAGAACATGTGAGCAAAAGGCCAGCAAAAGGCCAGGAACCGTAAAAA
GGCCGCGTTGCTGGCGTTTTTCCATAGGCTCCGCCCCCCTGACGAGCATCACAAAAATCGACGCTCAAGT
CAGAGGTGGCGAAACCCGACAGGACTATAAAGATACCAGGCGTTTCCCCCTGGAAGCTCCCTCGTGCGCT
CTCCTGTTCCGACCCTGCCGCTTACCGGATACCTGTCCGCCTTTCTCCCTTCGGGAAGCGTGGCGCTTTC
TCATAGCTCACGCTGTAGGTATCTCAGTTCGGTGTAGGTCGTTCGCTCCAAGCTGGGCTGTGTGCACGAA
CCCCCCGTTCAGCCCGACCGCTGCGCCTTATCCGGTAACTATCGTCTTGAGTCCAACCCGGTAAGACACG
ACTTATCGCCACTGGCAGCAGCCACTGGTAACAGGATTAGCAGAGCGAGGTATGTAGGCGGTGCTACAGA
GTTCTTGAAGTGGTGGCCTAACTACGGCTACACTAGAAGAACAGTATTTGGTATCTGCGCTCTGCTGAAG
CCAGTTACCTTCGGAAAAAGAGTTGGTAGCTCTTGATCCGGCAAACAAACCACCGCTGGTAGCGGTTTTT
TTGTTTGCAAGCAGCAGATTACGCGCAGAAAAAAAGGATCTCAAGAAGATCCTTTGATCTTTTCTACGGG
GTCTGACGCTCAGTGGAACGAAAACTCACGTTAAGGGATTTTGGTCATGAGATTATCAAAAAGGATCTTC
ACCTAGATCCTTTTAAATTAAAAATGAAGTTTTAAATCAATCTAAAGTATATATGAGTAAACTTGGTCTG
ACAGTTACCAATGCTTAATCAGTGAGGCACCTATCTCAGCGATCTGTCTATTTCGTTCATCCATAGTTGC
CTGACTCCCCGTCGTGTAGATAACTACGATACGGGAGGGCTTACCATCTGGCCCCAGTGCTGCAATGATA
CCGCGAGACCCACGCTCACCGGCTCCAGATTTATCAGCAATAAACCAGCCAGCCGGAAGGGCCGAGCGCA
GAAGTGGTCCTGCAACTTTATCCGCCTCCATCCAGTCTATTAATTGTTGCCGGGAAGCTAGAGTAAGTAG
TTCGCCAGTTAATAGTTTGCGCAACGTTGTTGCCATTGCTACAGGCATCGTGGTGTCACGCTCGTCGTTT
GGTATGGCTTCATTCAGCTCCGGTTCCCAACGATCAAGGCGAGTTACATGATCCCCCATGTTGTGCAAAA
AAGCGGTTAGCTCCTTCGGTCCTCCGATCGTTGTCAGAAGTAAGTTGGCCGCAGTGTTATCACTCATGGT
TATGGCAGCACTGCATAATTCTCTTACTGTCATGCCATCCGTAAGATGCTTTTCTGTGACTGGTGAGTAC
TCAACCAAGTCATTCTGAGAATAGTGTATGCGGCGACCGAGTTGCTCTTGCCCGGCGTCAATACGGGATA
ATACCGCGCCACATAGCAGAACTTTAAAAGTGCTCATCATTGGAAAACGTTCTTCGGGGCGAAAACTCTC
AAGGATCTTACCGCTGTTGAGATCCAGTTCGATGTAACCCACTCGTGCACCCAACTGATCTTCAGCATCT
TTTACTTTCACCAGCGTTTCTGGGTGAGCAAAAACAGGAAGGCAAAATGCCGCAAAAAAGGGAATAAGGG
CGACACGGAAATGTTGAATACTCATACTCTTCCTTTTTCAATATTATTGAAGCATTTATCAGGGTTATTG
TCTCATGAGCGGATACATATTTGAATGTATTTAGAAAAATAAACAAATAGGGGTTCCGCGCACATTTCCC
CGAAAAGTGCCACCTGACGTC
