>Addgene plasmid #66405 | HTR1B-Tango | depositor partial sequence | sequence record 113424 | HTR1B
ATGGAGGAGCCTGGCGCTCAATGCGCTCCACCTCCCCCTGCTGGGTCTGAGACTTGGGTGCCACAGGCTA
ATCTGTCAAGTGCACCAAGCCAGAACTGCTCCGCAAAGGATTACATATATCAAGACAGTATAAGTCTGCC
TTGGAAAGTGCTTCTCGTGATGCTTCTCGCCCTGATCACCTTGGCCACAACACTCTCTAACGCCTTCGTT
ATAGCAACCGTGTATCGAACTCGGAAGTTGCATACCCCCGCCAATTATTTGATTGCCTCCCTGGCCGTGA
CCGATCTTCTGGTTTCAATCCTGGTCATGCCGATCTCAACTATGTACACCGTGACTGGCCGATGGACACT
TGGGCAGGTGGTGTGCGACTTCTGGTTGAGCTCAGACATCACCTGCTGTACCGCCTCTATTCTCCACCTG
TGCGTCATTGCTCTGGATAGGTACTGGGCCATCACCGACGCCGTTGAGTATAGCGCTAAGCGGACCCCTA
AAAGGGCCGCCGTGATGATTGCCTTGGTGTGGGTCTTCAGCATTTCAATCTCTCTCCCACCGTTTTTCTG
GAGACAGGCTAAAGCAGAAGAGGAGGTCTCCGAATGTGTGGTCAACACCGACCATATACTGTACACTGTA
TACTCAACCGTCGGCGCCTTCTACTTTCCTACCCTCCTCCTGATAGCACTCTACGGCCGGATCTATGTTG
AGGCAAGAAGCCGGATCTTGAAGCAGACGCCCAACCGAACAGGCAAACGCCTCACAAGGGCTCAACTCAT
CACAGATTCACCCGGCTCAACAAGCTCCGTTACCTCAATCAATTCTCGGGTCCCCGATGTCCCGAGCGAG
TCCGGTTCTCCTGTATACGTGAACCAGGTTAAGGTGCGCGTATCTGACGCCTTGCTTGAAAAGAAAAAAT
TGATGGCCGCACGCGAAAGGAAAGCCACAAAGACTCTCGGTATTATCCTCGGAGCCTTTATTGTGTGTTG
GCTGCCTTTTTTCATTATCAGCCTGGTGATGCCTATCTGCAAAGATGCGTGCTGGTTCCACCTCGCTATC
TTCGATTTTTTTACTTGGCTGGGGTACCTGAACTCTTTGATCAATCCCATTATTTATACAATGTCTAACG
AAGACTTTAAGCAGGCATTCCATAAGTTGATTCGGTTCAAGTGTACATCA
