>Addgene plasmid #66405 | HTR1B-Tango | addgene partial sequence | sequence record 120348 | CMV-F 5'-CGCAAATGGGCGGTAGGCGTG-3'
GCTCTCTGGCTAACTAGAGAACCCACTGCTTACTGGCTTATCGAAATTAATACGACTCACTATAGGGAGA
CCCAAGCTGGCTAGCGTTTAAACTTAAGCTTGGTACCGAGCTCGGATCCACTAGTCCAGTGTGGTGGAAT
TCTGCAGATATCCAGCACAGTGGCGGCCGCGCCACCATGAAGACGATCATCGCCCTGAGCTACATCTTCT
GCCTGGTATTCGCCGACTACAAGGACGATGATGACGCCAGCATCGATATGGAGGAGCCTGGCGCTCAATG
CGCTCCACCTCCCCCTGCTGGGTCTGAGACTTGGGTGCCACAGGCTAATCTGTCAAGTGCACCAAGCCAG
AACTGCTCCGCAAAGGATTACATATATCAAGACAGTATAAGTCTGCCTTGGAAAGTGCTTCTCGTGATGC
TTCTCGCCCTGATCACCTTGGCCACAACACTCTCTAACGCCTTCGTTATAGCAACCGTGTATCGAACTCG
GAAGTTGCATACCCCCGCCAATTATTTGATTGCCTCCCTGGCCGTGACCGATCTTCTGGTTTCAATCCTG
GTCATGCCGATCTCAACTATGTACACCGTGACTGGCCGATGGACACTTGGGCAGGTGGTGTGCGACTTCT
GGTTGAGCTCAGACATCACCTGCTGTACCGCCTCTATTCTCCACCTGTGCGTCATTGCTCTGGATAGGTA
CTGGGCCATCACCGACGCCGTTGAGTATAGCGCTAAGCGGACCCCTAAAAGGGCCGCCGTGATGATTGCC
TTGGTGTGGGTCTTCAGCATTTCAATCTCTCTCCCACCGTTTTTCTGGAGACAGGCTAAAGCAGAAGAGG
AGGTCTCCGAATGTGTGGTCAACACCGACCATATACTGTACACTGTATACTCAACCGTCGGCGCCTTCTA
CTTTCCTACCCTCCTCCTGATAGCACTCTACGGCCGGATCTATGTTGAGGCAAGAAGCCGGATCTTGAAG
CAGACGCCCAACCGAACAGGCAAACGCCTCACAAGGGCTCAACTCATCACAGATTCACCCGGCTCAACAA
GCTCCGTTACCTCAATCAA
