>Addgene plasmid #66405 | HTR1B-Tango | addgene partial sequence | sequence record 120349 | Tet-R 5'-GGCGAGTTTACGGGTTGTTA-3'
GCTCTAATGCGCTGTTAATCACTTTACTTTTATCTAATCTTAGCTGGAAGTACAGGTTCTCACCGGTCGA
TGAAGTGTCCTTGGCCAGGGAGGAGCTGGCGGTGGTGCAGGACTCATCTTGGGGACCCAGGCTGGGTGGG
GTGCGTCCACCGGTATCGATTGATGTACACTTGAACCGAATCAACTTATGGAATGCCTGCTTAAAGTCTT
CGTTAGACATTGTATAAATAATGGGATTGATCAAAGAGTTCAGGTACCCCAGCCAAGTAAAAAAATCGAA
GATAGCGAGGTGGAACCAGCACGCATCTTTGCAGATAGGCATCACCAGGCTGATAATGAAAAAAGGCAGC
CAACACACAATAAAGGCTCCGAGGATAATACCGAGAGTCTTTGTGGCTTTCCTTTCGCGTGCGGCCATCA
ATTTTTTCTTTTCAAGCAAGGCGTCAGATACGCGCACCTTAACCTGGTTCACGTATACAGGAGAACCGGA
CTCGCTCGGGACATCGGGGACCCGAGAATTGATTGAGGTAACGGAGCTTGTTGAGCCGGGTGAATCTGTG
ATGAGTTGAGCCCTTGTGAGGCGTTTGCCTGTTCGGTTGGGCGTCTGCTTCAAGATCCGGCTTCTTGCCT
CAACATAGATCCGGCCGTAGAGTGCTATCAGGAGGAGGGTAGGAAAGTAGAAGGCGCCGACGGTTGAGTA
TACAGTGTACAGTATATGGTCGGTGTTGACCACACATTCGGAGACCTCCTCTTCTGCTTTAGCCTGTCTC
CAGAAAAACGGTGGGAGAGAGATTGAAATGCTGAAGACCCACACCAAGGCAATCATCACGGCGGCCCTTT
TAGGGGTCCGCTTAGCGCTATACTCAACGGCGTCGGTGATGGCCCAGTACCTATCCAGAGCAATGACGCA
CAGGTGGAGAATAGAGGCGGTACAGCAGGTGATGTCTGAGCTCAACCAGAAGTCGCACACCACCTGCCCA
AGTGTCCATCGG
